Addgene plasmid #158791: PET.SUMO eIF4G1 1-200
Purpose: Bacterial expression vector for the expression of N-terminal 6xHIS-SUMO-tagged codon optimized eIF4G1 amino acids 1-200 isoform lacking the microexon.
Depositing lab: Benjamin Blencowe. Depositing organization: University of Toronto. Publication: Autism-Misregulated eIF4G Microexons Control Synaptic Translation and Higher Order Cognitive Functions. Gonatopoulos-Pournatzis T, Niibori R, Salter EW, Weatheritt RJ, Tsang B, Farhangmehr S, Liang X, Braunschweig U, Roth J, Zhang S, Henderson T, Sharma E, Quesnel-Vallieres M, Permanyer J, Maier S, Georgiou J, Irimia M, Sonenberg N, Forman-Kay JD, Gingras AC, Collingridge GL, Woodin MA, Cordes SP, Blencowe BJ. Mol Cell. 2020 Mar 19;77(6):1176-1192.e16. doi: 10.1016/j.molcel.2020.01.006. Epub 2020 Jan 29. PubMed 31999954.
Backbone
  Vector backbone: pET SUMO
  Backbone manufacturer: Invitrogen
  Vector type: Bacterial Expression
Growth in bacteria
  Bacterial resistance: Kanamycin, 50 μg/mL
  Growth temperature: 37°C
  Growth strain: DH5alpha
  Copy number: Low Copy
Gene/Insert
  Gene/Insert name: eIF4G1 (codon optimized)
  Species: H. sapiens (human)
  Mutation: amino acids 1-200
  Promoter: T7
  Tag / fusion protein: 6xHIS (N terminal on backbone); SUMO (N terminal on backbone)
  Cloning method: Restriction Enzyme; 5′ cloning site BamHI (not destroyed); 3′ cloning site XhoI (not destroyed)
  Sequencing primers: 5′ AGATTCTTGTACGACGGTATTAG; 3′ TAGTTATTGCTCAGCGGTGG
Terms and licenses: Academic/Nonprofit Terms; Industry Terms: Not Available to Industry
How to cite: PET.SUMO eIF4G1 1-200 was a gift from Benjamin Blencowe (Addgene plasmid # 158791 ; http://n2t.net/addgene:158791 ; RRID:Addgene_158791)
