[The description below was written by a language model from this plasmid's Addgene catalogue record and pLannotate feature annotations shown in this document.]
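Description:
PET.SUMO eIF4G1 1-200 is a bacterial expression plasmid of about 6.2 kb built on the pET SUMO backbone. It is designed to produce the N-terminal 200 amino acids of human eIF4G1 in E. coli as a His-SUMO fusion. The coding sequence is codon optimized and corresponds to the isoform lacking the microexon; it was inserted between BamHI and XhoI sites, both of which are retained. The plasmid is selected with kanamycin through an aph(3')-Ia cassette. It replicates from a pBR322-type ColE1 origin accompanied by the rop gene and bom region, which fits its catalogued low copy number. An f1 origin is also present, along with remnant tetracycline-resistance fragments that are non-functional backbone leftovers.

Expression is driven by a T7 promoter followed directly by a lac operator and the T7 gene 10 ribosome binding site. A lacI gene with its own promoter is carried on the plasmid, so transcription stays repressed until induction with IPTG in a host that supplies T7 RNA polymerase. The reading frame begins with the 6xHis tag (annotated as a capTEV fragment), followed by a thrombin site, yeast SMT3 (SUMO) and then the eIF4G1 fragment. The SUMO moiety typically aids solubility and can be removed by a SUMO protease. A further His-tag sequence and a short T7 gene 10-derived segment are annotated downstream of the insert, before the T7 terminator. The record does not say whether these are translated, and the deposit describes only N-terminal tags. The construct serves for recombinant purification of this eIF4G1 region, and the associated publication concerns eIF4G microexons in synaptic translation.
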