Features (pLannotate 1.2.2; 22 found; start..end, strand, type, name):
      1..19      +  promoter       T7 promoter: promoter for bacteriophage T7 RNA polymerase
     20..44      +  protein_bind   lac operator: The lac repressor binds to the lac operator to inhibit transcription in E. coli. This inhibition can be relieved by adding lactose or isopropyl-β-D-thiogalactopyranoside (IPTG). lac repressor encoded by lacI
     59..81      +  RBS            RBS: efficient ribosome binding site from bacteriophage T7 gene 10 (Olins and Rangwala, 1989)
    101..117     +  CDS            capTEV™ (fragment): composite tag for in vivo biotinylation, TEV protease cleavage, and 6xHis tagging
    128..145     +  CDS            thrombin site: thrombin recognition and cleavage site
    152..445     +  CDS            SUMO: cleavable ubiquitin-like protein tag; S. cerevisiae SMT3 (truncated)
    458..1033    +  CDS            EIF4G1 (fragment): IF4G1_HUMAN - Also known as EIF4F, EIF4G, EIF4GI. Experimental evidence at protein level: Swiss-Prot protein existence level 1. Component of the protein complex eIF4F, which is involved in the recognition of the mRNA cap, ATP-dependent unwinding of 5'-terminal secondary structure and recruitment of mRNA to the ribosome. As a member of the eIF4F complex, required for endoplasmic reticulum stress- induced ATF4 mRNA translation (PubMed:29062139). From Homo sapiens (Human).
   1108..1125    +  CDS            9xHis (fragment): 9xHis affinity tag
   1135..1184    +  CDS            SET1 (fragment): solubility-enhancement tag derived from T7 phage gene 10B
   1192..1239    +  terminator     T7 terminator: transcription terminator for bacteriophage T7 RNA polymerase
   1276..1704    +  rep_origin     f1 ori (sequence partly withheld): f1 bacteriophage origin of replication; arrow indicates direction of (+) strand synthesis
   1757..1814    +  promoter       AmpR promoter (fragment): bla
   1823..2638    -  CDS            KanR: aminoglycoside phosphotransferase; aph(3')-Ia; confers resistance to kanamycin in bacteria or G418 (Geneticin®) in eukaryotes
   2760..3348    +  rep_origin     ori: high-copy-number ColE1/pMB1/pBR322/pUC origin of replication
   3534..3673    -  misc_feature   bom: basis of mobility region from pBR322
   3775..3966    -  CDS            rop: Rop protein, which maintains plasmids at low copy number; rop
   3983..4363    +  CDS            YPB1_ECOLX: Protein predicted: Swiss-Prot protein existence level 4. From Escherichia coli.
   4435..4726    -  CDS            TcR (fragment): tetracycline efflux protein; tet; confers resistance to tetracycline
   4741..4762    -  protein_bind   CAP binding site: CAP binding activates transcription in the presence of cAMP. E. coli catabolite activator protein
   4775..5857    -  CDS            lacI: lac repressor; lacI; The lac repressor binds to the lac operator to inhibit transcription in E. coli. This inhibition can be relieved by adding lactose or isopropyl-β-D-thiogalactopyranoside (IPTG).
   5858..5935    -  promoter       lacI promoter: lacI
   5943..6222    -  CDS            TcR (fragment): tetracycline efflux protein; tet; confers resistance to tetracycline
>Addgene plasmid #158791 | PET.SUMO eIF4G1 1-200 | addgene full sequence | sequence record 309813 | Addgene NGS Result
TAATACGACTCACTATAGGGGAATTGTGAGCGGATAACAATTCCCCTCTAGAAATAATTTTGTTTAACTT
TAAGAAGGAGATATACATATGGGCAGCAGCCATCATCATCATCATCACGGCAGCGGCCTGGTGCCGCGCG
GCAGCGCTAGCATGTCGGACTCAGAAGTCAATCAAGAAGCTAAGCCAGAGGTCAAGCCAGAAGTCAAGCC
TGAGACTCACATCAATTTAAAGGTGTCCGATGGATCTTCAGAGATCTTCTTCAAGATCAAAAAGACCACT
CCTTTAAGAAGGCTGATGGAAGCGTTCGCTAAAAGACAGGGTAAGGAAATGGACTCCTTAAGATTCTTGT
ACGACGGTATTAGAATTCAAGCTGATCAGACCCCTGAAGATTTGGACATGGAGGATAACGATATTATTGA
GGCTCACAGAGAACAGATTGGTGGTAGTACTGGATCCAACAAGGCTCCGCAGAGCACTGGTCCGCCTCCG
GCACCTTCCCCGGGGCTTCCTCAGCCGGCTTTTCCGCCCGGGCAGACCGCTCCCGTTGTTTTCAGTACTC
CGCAAGCTACCCAAATGAACACTCCGTCTCAGCCGCGGCAGCATTTCTACCCGAGCAGAGCACAGCCGCC
CAGCTCGGCTGCAAGCAGAGTTCAGTCGGCTGCACCGGCAAGACCGGGCCCGGCTGCACACGTATACCCG
GCAGGCAGCCAAGTAATGATGATCCCGAGCCAGATCAGCTACCCGGCAAGCCAGGGAGCATACTACATCC
CGGGACAGGGAAGGAGCACGTACGTAGTCCCCACTCAGCAGTACCCGGTTCAGCCGGGAGCACCGGGTTT
TTACCCGGGGGCTAGCCCGACTGAATTCGGAACATACGCTGGCGCATACTACCCGGCACAAGGAGTTCAG
CAGTTCCCGACTGGCGTTGCACCGACACCGGTACTCATGAACCAGCCGCCGCAGATAGCTCCGAAACGGG
AAAGGAAAACTATCAGAATAAGAGACCCGAACCAAGGAGGAAAAGACATCACTTAACTCGAGTGAAGACA
AGCTTAGGTATTTATTCGGCGCAAAGTGCGTCGGGTGATGCTGCCAACTTAGTCGAGCACCACCACCACC
ACCACTGAGATCCGGCTGCTAACAAAGCCCGAAAGGAAGCTGAGTTGGCTGCTGCCACCGCTGAGCAATA
ACTAGCATAACCCCTTGGGGCCTCTAAACGGGTCTTGAGGGGTTTTTTGCTGAAAGGAGGAACTATATCC
GGATTGGCGAATGGG
[124 nt withheld, positions 1276-1399]
C
[91 nt withheld, positions 1401-1491]
A
[49 nt withheld, positions 1493-1541]
CCTTTGACGTTGGAGTCCACGTTCTTT
[37 nt withheld, positions 1569-1605]
ACCCTATCTCGGTCTATTCTTTTGATTTATAAGGGATTTTGCCGATTTCGGCCTATTGGTTAAAAAATGA
GCTGATTTAACAAAAATTTAACGCGAATTTTAACAAAATATTAACGCTTACAATTTAGGTGGCACTTTTC
GGGGAAATGTGCGCGGAACCCCTATTTGTTTATTTTTCTAAATACATTCAAATATGTATCCGCTCATGAA
TTAATTCTTAGAAAAACTCATCGAGCATCAAATGAAACTGCAATTTATTCATATCAGGATTATCAATACC
ATATTTTTGAAAAAGCCGTTTCTGTAATGAAGGAGAAAACTCACCGAGGCAGTTCCATAGGATGGCAAGA
TCCTGGTATCGGTCTGCGATTCCGACTCGTCCAACATCAATACAACCTATTAATTTCCCCTCGTCAAAAA
TAAGGTTATCAAGTGAGAAATCACCATGAGTGACGACTGAATCCGGTGAGAATGGCAAAAGTTTATGCAT
TTCTTTCCAGACTTGTTCAACAGGCCAGCCATTACGCTCGTCATCAAAATCACTCGCATCAACCAAACCG
TTATTCATTCGTGATTGCGCCTGAGCGAGACGAAATACGCGATCGCTGTTAAAAGGACAATTACAAACAG
GAATCGAATGCAACCGGCGCAGGAACACTGCCAGCGCATCAACAATATTTTCACCTGAATCAGGATATTC
TTCTAATACCTGGAATGCTGTTTTCCCGGGGATCGCAGTGGTGAGTAACCATGCATCATCAGGAGTACGG
ATAAAATGCTTGATGGTCGGAAGAGGCATAAATTCCGTCAGCCAGTTTAGTCTGACCATCTCATCTGTAA
CATCATTGGCAACGCTACCTTTGCCATGTTTCAGAAACAACTCTGGCGCATCGGGCTTCCCATACAATCG
ATAGATTGTCGCACCTGATTGCCCGACATTATCGCGAGCCCATTTATACCCATATAAATCAGCATCCATG
TTGGAATTTAATCGCGGCCTAGAGCAAGACGTTTCCCGTTGAATATGGCTCATAACACCCCTTGTATTAC
TGTTTATGTAAGCAGACAGTTTTATTGTTCATGACCAAAATCCCTTAACGTGAGTTTTCGTTCCACTGAG
CGTCAGACCCCGTAGAAAAGATCAAAGGATCTTCTTGAGATCCTTTTTTTCTGCGCGTAATCTGCTGCTT
GCAAACAAAAAAACCACCGCTACCAGCGGTGGTTTGTTTGCCGGATCAAGAGCTACCAACTCTTTTTCCG
AAGGTAACTGGCTTCAGCAGAGCGCAGATACCAAATACTGTCCTTCTAGTGTAGCCGTAGTTAGGCCACC
ACTTCAAGAACTCTGTAGCACCGCCTACATACCTCGCTCTGCTAATCCTGTTACCAGTGGCTGCTGCCAG
TGGCGATAAGTCGTGTCTTACCGGGTTGGACTCAAGACGATAGTTACCGGATAAGGCGCAGCGGTCGGGC
TGAACGGGGGGTTCGTGCACACAGCCCAGCTTGGAGCGAACGACCTACACCGAACTGAGATACCTACAGC
GTGAGCTATGAGAAAGCGCCACGCTTCCCGAAGGGAGAAAGGCGGACAGGTATCCGGTAAGCGGCAGGGT
CGGAACAGGAGAGCGCACGAGGGAGCTTCCAGGGGGAAACGCCTGGTATCTTTATAGTCCTGTCGGGTTT
CGCCACCTCTGACTTGAGCGTCGATTTTTGTGATGCTCGTCAGGGGGGCGGAGCCTATGGAAAAACGCCA
GCAACGCGGCCTTTTTACGGTTCCTGGCCTTTTGCTGGCCTTTTGCTCACATGTTCTTTCCTGCGTTATC
CCCTGATTCTGTGGATAACCGTATTACCGCCTTTGAGTGAGCTGATACCGCTCGCCGCAGCCGAACGACC
GAGCGCAGCGAGTCAGTGAGCGAGGAAGCGGAAGAGCGCCTGATGCGGTATTTTCTCCTTACGCATCTGT
GCGGTATTTCACACCGCAATGGTGCACTCTCAGTACAATCTGCTCTGATGCCGCATAGTTAAGCCAGTAT
ACACTCCGCTATCGCTACGTGACTGGGTCATGGCTGCGCCCCGACACCCGCCAACACCCGCTGACGCGCC
CTGACGGGCTTGTCTGCTCCCGGCATCCGCTTACAGACAAGCTGTGACCGTCTCCGGGAGCTGCATGTGT
CAGAGGTTTTCACCGTCATCACCGAAACGCGCGAGGCAGCTGCGGTAAAGCTCATCAGCGTGGTCGTGAA
GCGATTCACAGATGTCTGCCTGTTCATCCGCGTCCAGCTCGTTGAGTTTCTCCAGAAGCGTTAATGTCTG
GCTTCTGATAAAGCGGGCCATGTTAAGGGCGGTTTTTTCCTGTTTGGTCACTGATGCCTCCGTGTAAGGG
GGATTTCTGTTCATGGGGGTAATGATACCGATGAAACGAGAGAGGATGCTCACGATACGGGTTACTGATG
ATGAACATGCCCGGTTACTGGAACGTTGTGAGGGTAAACAACTGGCGGTATGGATGCGGCGGGACCAGAG
AAAAATCACTCAGGGTCAATGCCAGCGCTTCGTTAATACAGATGTAGGTGTTCCACAGGGTAGCCAGCAG
CATCCTGCGATGCAGATCCGGAACATAATGGTGCAGGGCGCTGACTTCCGCGTTTCCAGACTTTACGAAA
CACGGAAACCGAAGACCATTCATGTTGTTGCTCAGGTCGCAGACGTTTTGCAGCAGCAGTCGCTTCACGT
TCGCTCGCGTATCGGTGATTCATTCTGCTAACCAGTAAGGCAACCCCGCCAGCCTAGCCGGGTCCTCAAC
GACAGGAGCACGATCATGCGCACCCGTGGGGCCGCCATGCCGGCGATAATGGCCTGCTTCTCGCCGAAAC
GTTTGGTGGCGGGACCAGTGACGAAGGCTTGAGCGAGGGCGTGCAAGATTCCGAATACCGCAAGCGACAG
GCCGATCATCGTCGCGCTCCAGCGAAAGCGGTCCTCGCCGAAAATGACCCAGAGCGCTGCCGGCACCTGT
CCTACGAGTTGCATGATAAAGAAGACAGTCATAAGTGCGGCGACGATAGTCATGCCCCGCGCCCACCGGA
AGGAGCTGACTGGGTTGAAGGCTCTCAAGGGCATCGGTCGAGATCCCGGTGCCTAATGAGTGAGCTAACT
TACATTAATTGCGTTGCGCTCACTGCCCGCTTTCCAGTCGGGAAACCTGTCGTGCCAGCTGCATTAATGA
ATCGGCCAACGCGCGGGGAGAGGCGGTTTGCGTATTGGGCGCCAGGGTGGTTTTTCTTTTCACCAGTGAG
ACGGGCAACAGCTGATTGCCCTTCACCGCCTGGCCCTGAGAGAGTTGCAGCAAGCGGTCCACGCTGGTTT
GCCCCAGCAGGCGAAAATCCTGTTTGATGGTGGTTAACGGCGGGATATAACATGAGCTGTCTTCGGTATC
GTCGTATCCCACTACCGAGATATCCGCACCAACGCGCAGCCCGGACTCGGTAATGGCGCGCATTGCGCCC
AGCGCCATCTGATCGTTGGCAACCAGCATCGCAGTGGGAACGATGCCCTCATTCAGCATTTGCATGGTTT
GTTGAAAACCGGACATGGCACTCCAGTCGCCTTCCCGTTCCGCTATCGGCTGAATTTGATTGCGAGTGAG
ATATTTATGCCAGCCAGCCAGACGCAGACGCGCCGAGACAGAACTTAATGGGCCCGCTAACAGCGCGATT
TGCTGGTGACCCAATGCGACCAGATGCTCCACGCCCAGTCGCGTACCGTCTTCATGGGAGAAAATAATAC
TGTTGATGGGTGTCTGGTCAGAGACATCAAGAAATAACGCCGGAACATTAGTGCAGGCAGCTTCCACAGC
AATGGCATCCTGGTCATCCAGCGGATAGTTAATGATCAGCCCACTGACGCGTTGCGCGAGAAGATTGTGC
ACCGCCGCTTTACAGGCTTCGACGCCGCTTCGTTCTACCATCGACACCACCACGCTGGCACCCAGTTGAT
CGGCGCGAGATTTAATCGCCGCGACAATTTGCGACGGCGCGTGCAGGGCCAGACTGGAGGTGGCAACGCC
AATCAGCAACGACTGTTTGCCCGCCAGTTGTTGTGCCACGCGGTTGGGAATGTAATTCAGCTCCGCCATC
GCCGCTTCCACTTTTTCCCGCGTTTTCGCAGAAACGTGGCTGGCCTGGTTCACCACGCGGGAAACGGTCT
GATAAGAGACACCGGCATACTCTGCGACATCGTATAACGTTACTGGTTTCACATTCACCACCCTGAATTG
ACTCTCTTCCGGGCGCTATCATGCCATACCGCGAAAGGTTTTGCGCCATTCGATGGTGTCCGGGATCTCG
ACGCTCTCCCTTATGCGACTCCTGCATTAGGAAGCAGCCCAGTAGTAGGTTGAGGCCGTTGAGCACCGCC
GCCGCAAGGAATGGTGCATGCAAGGAGATGGCGCCCAACAGTCCCCCGGCCACGGGGCCTGCCACCATAC
CCACGCCGAAACAAGCGCTCATGAGCCCGAAGTGGCGAGCCCGATCTTCCCCATCGGTGATGTCGGCGAT
ATAGGCGCCAGCAACCGCACCTGTGGCGCCGGTGATGCCGGCCACGATGCGTCCGGCGTAGAGGATCGAG
ATCTCGATCCCGCGAAAT
